>Addgene plasmid #42344 | FABP1A | depositor partial sequence | sequence record 57177 | FABP1A sequence 478 bps
CATATGCACCATCATCATCATCATTCTTCTGGTGTAGATCTGGGTACCGAGAACCTGTACTTCCAATCCA
TGAGTTTCTCCGGCAAGTACCAACTGCAGAGCCAGGAAAACTTTGAAGCCTTCATGAAGGCAATCGGTCT
GCCGGAAGAGCTCATCCAGAAGGGGAAGGATATCAAGGGGGTGTCGGAAATCGTGCAGAATGGGAAGCAC
TTCAAGTTCACCATCACCGCTGGGTCCAAAGTGATCCAAAACGAATTCACGGTGGGGGAGGAATGTGAGC
TGGAGACAATGACAGGGGAGAAAGTCAAGACAGTGGTTCAGTTGGAAGGTGACAATAAACTGGTGACAAC
TTTCAAAAACATCAAGTCTGTGACCGAACTCAACGGCGACATAATCACCAATACCATGACATTGGGTGAC
ATTGTCTTCAAGAGAATCAGCAAGAGAATTTGACAGTAAAGGTGGATACGGATCCGAA
