>Addgene plasmid #42344 | FABP1A | addgene partial sequence | sequence record 59286 | T7 5'-TAATACGACTCACTATAGGG-3'
ATTCCCTCTAGAAATAATTTTGTTTAACTTTAAGAAGGAGATATACATATGCACCATCATCATCATCATT
CTTCTGGTGTAGATCTGGGTACCGAGAACCTGTACTTCCAATCCATGAGTTTCTCCGGCAAGTACCAACT
GCAGAGCCAGGAAAACTTTGAAGCCTTCATGAAGGCAATCGGTCTGCCGGAAGAGCTCATCCAGAAGGGG
AAGGATATCAAGGGGGTGTCGGAAATCGTGCAGAATGGGAAGCACTTCAAGTTCACCATCACCGCTGGGT
CCAAAGTGATCCAAAACGAATTCACGGTGGGGGAGGAATGTGAGCTGGAGACAATGACAGGGGAGAAAGT
CAAGACAGTGGTTCAGTTGGAAGGTGACAATAAACTGGTGACAACTTTCAAAAACATCAAGTCTGTGACC
GAACTCAACGGCGACATAATCACCAATACCATGACATTGGGTGACATTGTCTTCAAGAGAATCAGCAAGA
GAATTTGACAGTAAAGGTGGATACGGATCCGAATTCGAGCTCCGTCGACAAGCTTGCGGCCGCACTCGAG
CACCACCACCACCACCACTGAGATCCGGCTGCTAACAAAGCCCGAAAGGAAGCTGAGTTGGCTGCTGCCA
CCGCTGAGCAATAACTAGCATAACCCCTTGGGGCCTCTAAACGGGTCTTGAGGGGTTTTTTGCTGAAAGG
AGGAACTATATCCGGATTGGCGAATGGG
[124 nt withheld, positions 729-852]
CGCCGGCTTT
[73 nt withheld, positions 863-935]
CTTGATTAGGGTGATGGTTC
