[The description below was written by a language model from this plasmid's Addgene catalogue record.]
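Description:
FABP1A is a bacterial expression plasmid built on the pNIC28-Bsa4 backbone from the Structural Genomics Consortium, carrying a fragment of human FABP1 (liver-type fatty acid-binding protein, also known as L-FABP or FABPL). The insert is recorded as about 478 bp and was introduced by ligation-independent cloning. The record cautions that it may not represent the full open reading frame, as is common for constructs whose boundaries were chosen to favour crystallisation. The mutation field only points to the depositor comments, which do not list specific sequence changes, so any differences from the reference sequence are not stated. The plasmid is maintained in E. coli as a high-copy vector under kanamycin selection. The origin of replication is not named in the record.

The encoded protein carries an N-terminal hexahistidine tag followed by a TEV protease recognition site. This allows capture by immobilised metal affinity chromatography and then removal of the tag by proteolytic cleavage, leaving a near-native protein. The promoter is not explicitly listed. However, the T7 and T7-terminator sequencing primers, together with the depositor's recommendation of a BL21(DE3)-derived expression strain supplying rare-codon tRNAs, indicate a T7 polymerase-driven expression cassette. Mach1, the recorded growth strain, serves for propagation rather than protein production.

The stated purpose is recombinant production of FABP1 for structure determination, and the record links the construct to a deposited crystal structure of the protein. No feature table was provided, so the arrangement of individual elements cannot be described beyond these catalogue fields.
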