Addgene plasmid #42344: FABP1A
Purpose: Bacterial expression for structure determination; may not be full ORF
Depositing lab: Nicola Burgess-Brown. Depositing organization: University of Oxford.
Backbone
  Vector backbone: pNIC28-Bsa4
  Backbone manufacturer: SGC
  Vector type: Bacterial Expression
Growth in bacteria
  Bacterial resistance: Kanamycin, 50 μg/mL
  Growth temperature: 37°C
  Growth strain: Mach1 ;
  Copy number: High Copy
Gene/Insert
  Gene/Insert name: FABP1A (alt names: FABP1; gi|21618454; PDB:2F73)
  Species: H. sapiens (human)
  Insert size (bp): 478
  Mutation: See Comments
  GenBank ID: FABP1 gi|21618454
  Entrez Gene: FABP1 (a.k.a. FABPL, L-FABP)
  Tag / fusion protein: His6-TEV (N terminal on insert)
  Cloning method: Ligation Independent Cloning
  Sequencing primers: 5′ T7; 3′ T7-term
Terms and licenses: Academic/Nonprofit Terms; Industry Terms: Not Available to Industry
Depositor comments: http://www.thesgc.org/structures/2F73/ Use BL21(DE3)-R3-pRARE2 strain for expression.
How to cite: FABP1A was a gift from Nicola Burgess-Brown (Addgene plasmid # 42344 ; http://n2t.net/addgene:42344 ; RRID:Addgene_42344)
